>Addgene plasmid #115499 | pcDNA3.1 mSynCAM 4 | addgene full sequence | sequence record 224345 | Addgene NGS Result
GACATTGATTATTGACTAGTTATTAATAGTAATCAATTACGGGGTCATTAGTTCATAGCCCATATATGGA
GTTCCGCGTTACATAACTTACGGTAAATGGCCCGCCTGGCTGACCGCCCAACGACCCCCGCCCATTGACG
TCAATAATGACGTATGTTCCCATAGTAACGCCAATAGGGACTTTCCATTGACGTCAATGGGTGGAGTATT
TACGGTAAACTGCCCACTTGGCAGTACATCAAGTGTATCATATGCCAAGTACGCCCCCTATTGACGTCAA
TGACGGTAAATGGCCCGCCTGGCATTATGCCCAGTACATGACCTTATGGGACTTTCCTACTTGGCAGTAC
ATCTACGTATTAGTCATCGCTATTACCATGGTGATGCGGTTTTGGCAGTACATCAATGGGCGTGGATAGC
GGTTTGACTCACGGGGATTTCCAAGTCTCCACCCCATTGACGTCAATGGGAGTTTGTTTTGGCACCAAAA
TCAACGGGACTTTCCAAAATGTCGTAACAACTCCGCCCCATTGACGCAAATGGGCGGTAGGCGTGTACGG
TGGGAGGTCTATATAAGCAGAGCTCTCTGGCTAACTAGAGAACCCACTGCTTACTGGCTTATCGAAATTA
ATACGACTCACTATAGGGAGACCCAAGCTGGCTAGCGTTTAAACTTAAGCTTGGTACCGAGCTCGGATCC
ACTAGTCCAGTGTGGTGGAATTCACCATGGGCCGGGCCCGGCGCTTCCAGTGGCCGCTGCTGCTGCTGTG
GGCGGCCGCGGCGGGGCCAGGGACGGGACAGGAAGTACAGACCGAGAATGTGACTGTGGCTGAGGGTGGG
GTGGCTGAGATCACCTGCCGTCTGCATCAGTACGATGGGTCCATAGTCGTCATTCAGAACCCAGCCCGGC
AGACCCTCTTTTTCAATGGCACCAGAGCTCTGAAGGACGAGCGATTCCAGCTGGAGGAGTTCTCCCCGCG
CCGGGTGCGCATCAGGCTCTCAGACGCCCGCCTGGAGGACGAGGGGGGTTACTTCTGCCAGCTCTACACG
GAGGACACCCACCATCAGATCGCCACGCTCACTGTCTTAGTGGCTCCGGAGAATCCTGTGGTGGAGGTCC
GAGAGCAAGCAGTGGAGGGCGGCGAGGTGGAACTCAGCTGCCTGGTTCCGCGGTCGCGCCCCGCAGCGGT
CCTGCGCTGGTATCGGGATCGCAAGGAGTTGAAAGGAGTGAGCAGCGGCCAGGAGAACGGCAAGGTGTGG
AGCGTGGCAAGCACCGTGCGGTTCCGTGTGGATCGCAAGGACGACGGTGGTATTGTCATCTGCGAAGCAC
AGAACCAGGCGCTGCCCTCGGGACACAGCAAGCAGACGCAGTACGTGCTGGATGTGCAGTATTCCCCCAC
AGCGCGGATCCACGCCTCTCAAGCTGTAGTGAGGGAGGGAGACACTCTGGTGCTGACCTGTGCTGTCACA
GGGAACCCCAGGCCAAACCAGATCCGCTGGAACCGTGGGAATGAGTCTCTGCCAGAGAGGGCGGAGGCGG
TGGGCGAGACGCTCACGCTACCTGGCCTGGTATCTGCAGATAACGGCACCTACACCTGCGAGGCGGCGAA
CAAGCACGGCCACGCGAGGGCGCTCTACGTGCTTGTGGTCTATGACCCCGGTGCAGTGGTAGAGGCTCAG
ACATCGGTTCCTTACGCCATTGTGGGCGGCATCCTGGCGCTACTGGTGTTTCTGATCATATGTGTGCTAG
TGGGCATGGTCTGGTGCTCCGTCCGACAGAAGGGATCCTATCTGACCCATGAGGCCAGTGGCTTGGATGA
GCAGGGAGAAGCCAGAGAAGCCTTCCTCAATGGCGGCGATGGACACAAACGGAAAGAAGAGTTCTTCATT
TGAAGCTTAACAAGGGCGAATTCTGCAGATATCCAGCACAGTGGCGGCCGCTCGAGTCTAGAGGGCCCGT
TTAAACCCGCTGATCAGCCTCGACTGTGCCTTCTAGTTGCCAGCCATCTGTTGTTTGCCCCTCCCCCGTG
CCTTCCTTGACCCTGGAAGGTGCCACTCCCACTGTCCTTTCCTAATAAAATGAGGAAATTGCATCGCATT
GTCTGAGTAGGTGTCATTCTATTCTGGGGGGTGGGGTGGGGCAGGACAGCAAGGGGGAGGATTGGGAAGA
CAATAGCAGGCATGCTGGGGATGCGGTGGGCTCTATGGCTTCTGAGGCGGAAAGAACCAGCTGGGGCTCT
AGGGGGTATCCCC
[124 nt withheld, positions 2254-2377]
C
[91 nt withheld, positions 2379-2469]
A
[49 nt withheld, positions 2471-2519]
CCTTTGACGTTGGAGTCCACGTTCTTT
[37 nt withheld, positions 2547-2583]
ACCCTATCTCGGTCTATTCTTTTGATTTATAAGGGATTTTGCCGATTTCGGCCTATTGGTTAAAAAATGA
GCTGATTTAACAAAAATTTAACGCGAATTAATTCTGTGGAATGTGTGTCAGTTAGGGTGTGGAAAGTCCC
CAGGCTCCCCAGCAGGCAGAAGTATGCAAAGCATGCATCTCAATTAGTCAGCAACCAGGTGTGGAAAGTC
CCCAGGCTCCCCAGCAGGCAGAAGTATGCAAAGCATGCATCTCAATTAGTCAGCAACCATAGTCCCGCCC
CTAACTCSSYCCMYMSCAGGCAGAAGTATGCAAAGCATGCATCTCAATTAGTCAGCAACCATAGTCCNGC
CCCTAACTCCGCCCATCCCGCCCCTAACTCCGCCCAGTTCCGCCCATTCTCCGCCCCATGGCTGACTAAT
TTTTTTTATTTATGCAGAGGCCGAGGCCGCCTCTGCCTCTGAGCTATTCCAGAAGTAGTGAGGAGGCTTT
TTTGGAGGCCTAGGCTTTTGCAAAAAGCTCCCGGGAGCTTGTATATCCATTTTCGGATCTGATCAAGAGA
CAGGATGAGGATCGTTTCGCATGATTGAACAAGATGGATTGCACGCAGGTTCTCCGGCCGCTTGGGTGGA
GAGGCTATTCGGCTATGACTGGGCACAACAGACAATCGGCTGCTCTGATGCCGCCGTGTTCCGGCTGTCA
GCGCAGGGGCGCCCGGTTCTTTTTGTCAAGACCGACCTGTCCGGTGCCCTGAATGAACTGCAGGACGAGG
CAGCGCGGCTATCGTGGCTGGCCACGACGGGCGTTCCTTGCGCAGCTGTGCTCGACGTTGTCACTGAAGC
GGGAAGGGACTGGCTGCTATTGGGCGAAGTGCCGGGGCAGGATCTCCTGTCATCTCACCTTGCTCCTGCC
GAGAAAGTATCCATCATGGCTGATGCAATGCGGCGGCTGCATACGCTTGATCCGGCTACCTGCCCATTCG
ACCACCAAGCGAAACATCGCATCGAGCGAGCACGTACTCGGATGGAAGCCGGTCTTGTCGATCAGGATGA
TCTGGACGAAGAGCATCAGGGGCTCGCGCCAGCCGAACTGTTCGCCAGGCTCAAGGCGCGCATGCCCGAC
GGCGAGGATCTCGTCGTGACCCATGGCGATGCCTGCTTGCCGAATATCATGGTGGAAAATGGCCGCTTTT
CTGGATTCATCGACTGTGGCCGGCTGGGTGTGGCGGACCGCTATCAGGACATAGCGTTGGCTACCCGTGA
TATTGCTGAAGAGCTTGGCGGCGAATGGGCTGACCGCTTCCTCGTGCTTTACGGTATCGCCGCTCCCGAT
TCGCAGCGCATCGCCTTCTATCGCCTTCTTGACGAGTTCTTCTGAGCGGGACTCTGGGGTTCGAAATGAC
CGACCAAGCGACGCCCAACCTGCCATCACGAGATTTCGATTCCACCGCCGCCTTCTATGAAAGGTTGGGC
TTCGGAATCGTTTTCCGGGACGCCGGCTGGATGATCCTCCAGCGCGGGGATCTCATGCTGGAGTTCTTCG
CCCACCCCAACTTGTTTATTGCAGCTTATAATGGTTACAAATAAAGCAATAGCATCACAAATTTCACAAA
TAAAGCATTTTTTTCACTGCATTCTAGTTGTGGTTTGTCCAAACTCATCAATGTATCTTATCATGTCTGT
ATACCGTCGACCTCTAGCTAGAGCTTGGCGTAATCATGGTCATAGCTGTTTCCTGTGTGAAATTGTTATC
CGCTCACAATTCCACACAACATACGAGCCGGAAGCATAAAGTGTAAAGCCTGGGGTGCCTAATGAGTGAG
CTAACTCACATTAATTGCGTTGCGCTCACTGCCCGCTTTCCAGTCGGGAAACCTGTCGTGCCAGCTGCAT
TAATGAATCGGCCAACGCGCGGGGAGAGGCGGTTTGCGTATTGGGCGCTCTTCCGCTTCCTCGCTCACTG
ACTCGCTGCGCTCGGTCGTTCGGCTGCGGCGAGCGGTATCAGCTCACTCAAAGGCGGTAATACGGTTATC
CACAGAATCAGGGGATAACGCAGGAAAGAACATGTGAGCAAAAGGCCAGCAAAAGGCCAGGAACCGTAAA
AAGGCCGCGTTGCTGGCGTTTTTCCATAGGCTCCGCCCCCCTGACGAGCATCACAAAAATCGACGCTCAA
GTCAGAGGTGGCGAAACCCGACAGGACTATAAAGATACCAGGCGTTTCCCCCTGGAAGCTCCCTCGTGCG
CTCTCCTGTTCCGACCCTGCCGCTTACCGGATACCTGTCCGCCTTTCTCCCTTCGGGAAGCGTGGCGCTT
TCTCATAGCTCACGCTGTAGGTATCTCAGTTCGGTGTAGGTCGTTCGCTCCAAGCTGGGCTGTGTGCACG
AACCCCCCGTTCAGCCCGACCGCTGCGCCTTATCCGGTAACTATCGTCTTGAGTCCAACCCGGTAAGACA
CGACTTATCGCCACTGGCAGCAGCCACTGGTAACAGGATTAGCAGAGCGAGGTATGTAGGCGGTGCTACA
GAGTTCTTGAAGTGGTGGCCTAACTACGGCTACACTAGAAGAACAGTATTTGGTATCTGCGCTCTGCTGA
AGCCAGTTACCTTCGGAAAAAGAGTTGGTAGCTCTTGATCCGGCAAACAAACCACCGCTGGTAGCGGTGG
TTTTTTTGTTTGCAAGCAGCAGATTACGCGCAGAAAAAAAGGATCTCAAGAAGATCCTTTGATCTTTTCT
ACGGGGTCTGACGCTCAGTGGAACGAAAACTCACGTTAAGGGATTTTGGTCATGAGATTATCAAAAAGGA
TCTTCACCTAGATCCTTTTAAATTAAAAATGAAGTTTTAAATCAATCTAAAGTATATATGAGTAAACTTG
GTCTGACAGTTACCAATGCTTAATCAGTGAGGCACCTATCTCAGCGATCTGTCTATTTCGTTCATCCATA
GTTGCCTGACTCCCCGTCGTGTAGATAACTACGATACGGGAGGGCTTACCATCTGGCCCCAGTGCTGCAA
TGATACCGCGAGACCCACGCTCACCGGCTCCAGATTTATCAGCAATAAACCAGCCAGCCGGAAGGGCCGA
GCGCAGAAGTGGTCCTGCAACTTTATCCGCCTCCATCCAGTCTATTAATTGTTGCCGGGAAGCTAGAGTA
AGTAGTTCGCCAGTTAATAGTTTGCGCAACGTTGTTGCCATTGCTACAGGCATCGTGGTGTCACGCTCGT
CGTTTGGTATGGCTTCATTCAGCTCCGGTTCCCAACGATCAAGGCGAGTTACATGATCCCCCATGTTGTG
CAAAAAAGCGGTTAGCTCCTTCGGTCCTCCGATCGTTGTCAGAAGTAAGTTGGCCGCAGTGTTATCACTC
ATGGTTATGGCAGCACTGCATAATTCTCTTACTGTCATGCCATCCGTAAGATGCTTTTCTGTGACTGGTG
AGTACTCAACCAAGTCATTCTGAGAATAGTGTATGCGGCGACCGAGTTGCTCTTGCCCGGCGTCAATACG
GGATAATACCGCGCCACATAGCAGAACTTTAAAAGTGCTCATCATTGGAAAACGTTCTTCGGGGCGAAAA
CTCTCAAGGATCTTACCGCTGTTGAGATCCAGTTCGATGTAACCCACTCGTGCACCCAACTGATCTTCAG
CATCTTTTACTTTCACCAGCGTTTCTGGGTGAGCAAAAACAGGAAGGCAAAATGCCGCAAAAAAGGGAAT
AAGGGCGACACGGAAATGTTGAATACTCATACTCTTCCTTTTTCAATATTATTGAAGCATTTATCAGGGT
TATTGTCTCATGAGCGGATACATATTTGAATGTATTTAGAAAAATAAACAAATAGGGGTTCCGCGCACAT
TTCCCCGAAAAGTGCCACCTGACGTCGACGGATCGGGAGATCTCCCGATCCCCTATGGTGCACTCTCAGT
ACAATCTGCTCTGATGCCGCATAGTTAAGCCAGTATCTGCTCCCTGCTTGTGTGTTGGAGGTCGCTGAGT
AGTGCGCGAGCAAAATTTAAGCTACAACAAGGCAAGGCTTGACCGACAATTGCATGAAGAATCTGCTTAG
GGTTAGGCGTTTTGCGCTGCTTCGCGATGTACGGGCCAGATATACGCGTT
Features (pLannotate 1.2.2; 21 found; start..end, strand, type, name):
      1..380     +  enhancer       CMV enhancer: human cytomegalovirus immediate early enhancer
    381..584     +  promoter       CMV promoter: human cytomegalovirus (CMV) immediate early promoter
    580..613     +  LTR            5' LTR (truncated) (fragment): truncated 5' long terminal repeat (LTR) from HIV-1
    629..647     +  promoter       T7 promoter: promoter for bacteriophage T7 RNA polymerase
    727..1890    +  CDS            Cadm4: CADM4_MOUSE - Also known as Igsf4c, Necl4, Tsll2. Experimental evidence at protein level: Swiss-Prot protein existence level 1. Involved in the cell-cell adhesion. Has calcium- and magnesium-independent cell-cell adhesion activity. May have tumor- suppressor activity. From Mus musculus (Mouse).
   1984..2208    +  polyA_signal   bGH poly(A) signal: bovine growth hormone polyadenylation signal
   2212..2233    +  promoter       SV40 promoter (fragment): SV40 enhancer and early promoter
   2254..2682    +  rep_origin     f1 ori (sequence partly withheld): f1 bacteriophage origin of replication; arrow indicates direction of (+) strand synthesis
   2687..2870    +  promoter       SV40 promoter (fragment): SV40 enhancer and early promoter
   2880..3089    +  promoter       SV40 promoter: SV40 early promoter
   3164..3955    +  CDS            neo: KKA2_KLEPN - Also known as kan, nptII. Experimental evidence at protein level: Swiss-Prot protein existence level 1. Resistance to kanamycin, neomycin, paromomycin, ribostamycin, butirosin and gentamicin B. From Klebsiella pneumoniae.
   3979..4137    +  CDS            ble (fragment): BLE_KLEPN - Experimental evidence at protein level: Swiss-Prot protein existence level 1. Binding protein with a strong affinity to the bleomycin family of antibiotics. Binds to CL990; an antimitotic-antibiotic compound. From Klebsiella pneumoniae.
   4132..4253    +  polyA_signal   SV40 poly(A) signal: SV40 polyadenylation signal
   4326..4342    -  protein_bind   lac operator: The lac repressor binds to the lac operator to inhibit transcription in E. coli. This inhibition can be relieved by adding lactose or isopropyl-β-D-thiogalactopyranoside (IPTG). lac repressor encoded by lacI
   4350..4380    -  promoter       lac promoter: promoter for the E. coli lac operon
   4395..4416    -  protein_bind   CAP binding site: CAP binding activates transcription in the presence of cAMP. E. coli catabolite activator protein
   4429..4521    -  CDS            lacI (fragment): lac repressor; lacI; The lac repressor binds to the lac operator to inhibit transcription in E. coli. This inhibition can be relieved by adding lactose or isopropyl-β-D-thiogalactopyranoside (IPTG).
   4704..5292    -  rep_origin     ori: high-copy-number ColE1/pMB1/pBR322/pUC origin of replication
   5463..6323    -  CDS            AmpR: β-lactamase; bla; confers resistance to ampicillin, carbenicillin, and related antibiotics
   6324..6428    -  promoter       AmpR promoter: bla
   6487..6539    -  misc_feature   bom (fragment): basis of mobility region from pBR322
