[The description below was written by a language model from this plasmid's Addgene catalogue record and pLannotate feature annotations shown in this document.]
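Description:
pcDNA3.1 mSynCAM 4 is a mammalian expression plasmid built on the pcDNA3.1 backbone for producing full-length mouse SynCAM 4, the product of the Cadm4 gene (also known as Necl4, Igsf4c or Tsll2). The sequenced construct is about 6.7 kb. It is propagated in E. coli as a high-copy plasmid through a ColE1/pUC-type origin and selected with ampicillin via the β-lactamase gene and its own promoter. An f1 phage origin is also present, which in principle allows single-stranded DNA rescue. Small remnants of lac regulatory sequence, a pBR322 bom fragment, a short HIV-1 LTR-like match and a ble fragment are annotated, but these appear to be incidental backbone sequence or annotation matches rather than functional parts.

The Cadm4 coding sequence, roughly 1.2 kb and cloned between EcoRI sites, sits downstream of the human cytomegalovirus immediate-early enhancer and promoter and is followed by the bovine growth hormone polyadenylation signal, giving strong constitutive transcription in transfected mammalian cells. A T7 promoter lies between the CMV promoter and the insert and could support in vitro transcription or serve as a sequencing priming site. No epitope tag or fluorescent reporter is annotated or mentioned in the record. A separate cassette, with the SV40 early promoter driving the neomycin phosphotransferase gene and ending in an SV40 poly(A) signal, permits G418 selection of stably transfected cells. Cadm4 encodes an immunoglobulin-superfamily cell-cell adhesion protein with calcium- and magnesium-independent adhesion activity. The associated publication concerns heterophilic adhesion among SynCAM family members in synapse organization, so the plasmid is suited to overexpressing SynCAM 4 in cultured cells for adhesion and synapse studies.
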