Addgene plasmid #115499: pcDNA3.1 mSynCAM 4
Purpose: expression of mouse full-length SynCAM 4
Depositing lab: Thomas Biederer. Depositing organization: Yale University. Publication: SynCAMs organize synapses through heterophilic adhesion. Fogel AI, Akins MR, Krupp AJ, Stagi M, Stein V, Biederer T. J Neurosci. 2007 Nov 14;27(46):12516-30. doi: 10.1523/JNEUROSCI.2739-07.2007. PubMed 18003830.
Backbone
  Vector backbone: pcDNA3.1
  Vector type: Mammalian Expression
Growth in bacteria
  Bacterial resistance: Ampicillin, 100 μg/mL
  Growth temperature: 37°C
  Growth strain: DH5alpha
  Copy number: High Copy
Gene/Insert
  Gene/Insert name: Cadm4
  Species: M. musculus (mouse)
  Insert size (bp): 1200
  Entrez Gene: Cadm4 (a.k.a. Igdf4c, Igsf, Igsf4c, Necl, Ts, Tsll2)
  Promoter: CMV
  Cloning method: Restriction Enzyme; 5′ cloning site EcoRI (unknown if destroyed); 3′ cloning site EcoRI (unknown if destroyed)
  Sequencing primers: 5′ unknown
Terms and licenses: Academic/Nonprofit Terms; Industry Terms: Not Available to Industry
How to cite: pcDNA3.1 mSynCAM 4 was a gift from Thomas Biederer (Addgene plasmid # 115499 ; http://n2t.net/addgene:115499 ; RRID:Addgene_115499)
